Addgene plasmid #148059: pAc5.1B-lambdaN-HA-DmPAN2_1-358-dsRANres_Y
Purpose: Insect Expression of DmPAN2_1-358-dsRNAres
Depositing lab: Elisa Izaurralde. Depositing organization: Max Planck Institute for Developmental Biology. Publication: An asymmetric PAN3 dimer recruits a single PAN2 exonuclease to mediate mRNA deadenylation and decay. Jonas S, Christie M, Peter D, Bhandari D, Loh B, Huntzinger E, Weichenrieder O, Izaurralde E. Nat Struct Mol Biol. 2014 Jul;21(7):599-608. doi: 10.1038/nsmb.2837. Epub 2014 Jun 1. PubMed 24880343.
Backbone
  Vector backbone: Unknown
  Vector type: Insect Expression
Growth in bacteria
  Bacterial resistance: Ampicillin, 100 μg/mL
  Growth temperature: 37°C
  Growth strain: DH5alpha
  Copy number: Low Copy
Gene/Insert
  Gene/Insert name: DmPAN2_1-358-dsRNAres
  Species: D. melanogaster (fly)
  Entrez Gene: PAN2 (a.k.a. Dmel_CG8232, A1Z7K9, CG8232, Dmel\CG8232, Pan2, pan2)
  Cloning method: Unknown
Terms and licenses: Academic/Nonprofit Terms; Industry Terms: Not Available to Industry
Depositor comments: ORF extracted from NCBI: LP04771 Plasmids from this collection were made available to the research community and donated after the lab closed. Please note that the sequence provided by the depositing laboratory may be theoretical/predicted or based on Sanger sequencing results. There may be discrepancies between sequencing results obtained by Addgene and the depositor sequence. If an Addgene verified sequence is not available, please contact before placing your order to request that our lab fully sequence the plasmid.
How to cite: pAc5.1B-lambdaN-HA-DmPAN2_1-358-dsRANres_Y was a gift from Elisa Izaurralde (Addgene plasmid # 148059 ; http://n2t.net/addgene:148059 ; RRID:Addgene_148059)
