[The description below was written by a language model from this plasmid's Addgene catalogue record and pLannotate feature annotations shown in this document.]
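Description:
pAc5.1B-lambdaN-HA-DmPAN2_1-358-dsRANres_Y is a 6.5 kb insect-cell expression plasmid. The catalogue lists the backbone as unknown, although the name and the annotated parts point to a pAc5.1-type vector. It is propagated in E. coli through a ColE1/pUC-family origin and selected with ampicillin via the bla gene and its own promoter. The record lists it as low copy, even though the annotated origin is of a type usually described as high copy. A tetracycline-resistance fragment and a short SV40 large T antigen fragment are also detected; these appear to be non-functional backbone remnants. No marker for selection in insect cells is annotated.

Expression is driven by the Drosophila melanogaster actin 5C promoter, a strong constitutive promoter commonly used in cultured fly cells, and an SV40 polyadenylation signal lies downstream of the insert. The open reading frame begins with a short fragment of bacteriophage lambda N protein, the peptide that binds boxB RNA hairpins. An HA epitope follows (annotated as a partial match to 3xHA, of a length consistent with one copy), and then residues 1–358 of Drosophila PAN2, the catalytic subunit of the PAN2–PAN3 deadenylase complex. A vector-derived V5 tag lies downstream, but the record does not show whether it is translated in frame with the insert.

The lambdaN fusion suits tethering assays, in which the protein is recruited to a boxB-containing reporter mRNA to test its effect on deadenylation and decay. The "dsRNAres" label indicates a coding sequence altered to resist a dsRNA, which would allow complementation after knockdown of endogenous PAN2. The specific changes are not stated in the record.
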