Features (pLannotate 1.2.2; 11 found; start..end, strand, type, name):
     56..2568    +  promoter       Ac5 promoter: Drosophila melanogaster actin 5C promoter
   2588..2653    +  CDS            N (fragment): REGN_LAMBD - Experimental evidence at protein level: Swiss-Prot protein existence level 1. Plays a role as a transcriptional antitermination factor that allows the virus to initiate its lytic phase. Activates expression of the delayed viral early genes by modifying host RNA polymerase (RNAP) into a form that is resistant to termination signals. This antitermination function requires the host NusA protein which serves to stabilize the interaction between antitermination protein N and host RNA polymerase. From Escherichia phage lambda (Bacteriophage lambda).
   2678..2704    +  CDS            3xHA (fragment): three tandem HA epitope tags
   2717..3787    +  CDS            PAN2 (fragment): PAN2_DROME - Experimental evidence at protein level: Swiss-Prot protein existence level 1. Catalytic subunit of the poly(A)-nuclease (PAN) deadenylation complex, one of two cytoplasmic mRNA deadenylases involved in general and miRNA-mediated mRNA turnover. PAN specifically shortens poly(A) tails of RNA and the activity is stimulated by poly(A)-binding protein (PABP). PAN deadenylation is followed by rapid degradation of the shortened mRNA tails by the CCR4-NOT complex. Deadenylated mRNAs are then degraded by two alternative mechanisms, namely exosome-mediated 3'-5' exonucleolytic degradation,
   3826..3867    +  CDS            V5 tag: epitope tag from simian virus 5
   3967..4101    -  polyA_signal   SV40 poly(A) signal: SV40 polyadenylation signal
   4124..4208    -  CDS            large T antigen (fragment): large T antigen from SV40 (simian virus 40)
   4209..4679    +  CDS            TcR (fragment): tetracycline efflux protein; tet; confers resistance to tetracycline
   4723..5311    -  rep_origin     ori: high-copy-number ColE1/pMB1/pBR322/pUC origin of replication
   5482..6342    -  CDS            AmpR: β-lactamase; bla; confers resistance to ampicillin, carbenicillin, and related antibiotics
   6343..6447    -  promoter       AmpR promoter: bla
>Addgene plasmid #148059 | pAc5.1B-lambdaN-HA-DmPAN2_1-358-dsRANres_Y | depositor full sequence | sequence record 290506 | Full Sequence
CTTCAAGGAATTAATTCTATATTCTAAAAACACAAATGATACTTCTAAAAAAAATCATGAATGGCATCAA
CTCTGAATCAAATCTTTGCAGATGCACCTACTTCTCATTTCCACTGTCACATCATTTTTCCAGATCTCGC
TGCCTGTTATGTGGCCCACAAACCAAGACACGTTTTATGGCCATTAAAGCTGGCTGATCGTCGCCAAACA
CCAAATACATATCAATATGTACATTCGAGAAAGAAGCGATCAAAGAAGCGTCTTCGGGCGAGTAGGAGAA
TGCGGAGGAGAAGGAGAACGAGCTGATCTAGTATCTCTCCACAATCCAATGCCAACTGACCAACTGGCCA
TATTCGGAGCAATTTGAAGCCAATTTCCATCGCCTGGCGATCGCTCCATTCTTGGCTATATGTTTTTCAC
CGTTCCCGGGGCCATTTTCAAAGACTCGTCGGTAAGATAAGATTGTGTCACTCGCTGTCTCTCTTCATTT
GTCGAAGAATGCTGAGGAATTTCGCGATGACGTCGGCGAGTATTTTGAAGAATGAGAATAATTTGTATTT
ATACGAAAATCAGTTAGTGGAATTTTCTACAAAAACATGTTATCTATAGATAATTTTGTTGCAAAATATG
TTGACTATGACAAAGATTGTATGTATATACCTTTAATGTATTCTCATTTTCTTATGTATTTATAATGGCA
ATGATGATACTGATGATATTTTAAGATGATGCCAGACCACAGGCTGATTTCTGCGTCTTTTGCCGAACGC
AGTGCATGTGCGGTTGTTGTTTTTTGGAATAGTTTCAATTTTCGGACTGTCCGCTTTGATTTCAGTTTCT
TGGCTTATTCAAAAAGCAAAGTAAAGCCAAAAAAGCGAGATGGCAATACCAAATGCGGCAAAACGGTAGT
GGAAGGAAAGGGGTGCGGGGCAGCGGAAGGAAGGGTGGGGCGGGGCGTGGCGGGGTCTGTGGCTGGGCGC
GACGTCACCGACGTTGGAGCCACTCCTTTGACCATGTGTGCGTGTGTGTATTATTCGTGTCTCGCCACTC
GCCGGTTGTTTTTTTCTTTTTATCTCGCTCTCTCTAGCGCCATCTCGTACGCATGCTCAACGCACCGCAT
GTTGCCGTGTCCTTTATGCGTCATTTTGGCTCGAAATAGGCAATTATTTAAACAAAGATTAGTCAACGAA
AACGCTAAAATAAATAAGTCTACAATATGGTTACTTATTGCCATGTGTGTGCAGCCAACGATAGCAACAA
AAGCAACAACACAGTGGCTTTCCCTCTTTCACTTTTTGTTTGCAAGCGCGTGCGAGCAAGACGGCACGAC
CGGCAAACGCAATTACGCTGACAAAGAGCAGACGAAGTTTTGGCCGAAAAACATCAAGGCGCCTGATACG
AATGCATTTGCAATAACAATTGCGATATTTAATATTGTTTATGAAGCTGTTTGACTTCAAAACACACAAA
AAAAAAAATAAAACAAATTATTTGAAAGAGAATTAGGAATCGGACAGCTTATCGTTACGGGCTAACAGCA
CACCGAGACGAAATAGCTTACCTGACGTCACAGCCTCTGGAAGAACTGCCGCCAAGCAGAGAGAGAGAGA
AAAAGAGGGAGAGCAGCTTAGACCGCATGTGCTTGTGTGTGAGGCGTCTCTCTCTTCGTCTCCTGTTTGC
GCAAACGCATAGACTGCACTGAGAAAATCGATTACCTATTTTTTATGAATGAATATTTGCACTATTACTA
TTCAAAACTATTAAGATAGCAATCACATTCAATAGCCAAATACTATACCACCTGAGCGATGCAACGAAAT
GATCAATTTGAGCAAAAATGCTGCATATTTAGGACGGCATCATTATAGAAATGCTTCTTGCTGTGTACTT
TTCTCTCGTCTGGCAGCTGTTTCGCCGTTATTGTTAAAACCGGCTTAAGTTAGGTGTGTTTTCTACGACT
AGTGATGCCCCTACTAGAAGATGTGTGTTGCACAAATGTCCCTGAATAACCAATTTGAAGTGCAGATAGC
AGTAAACGTAAGCTAATATGAATATTATTTAACTGTAATGTTTTAATATCGCTGGACATTACTAATAAAC
CCACTATAAACACATGTACATATGTATGTTTTGGCATACAATGAGTAGTTGGGGAAAAAATGTGTAAAAG
CACCGTGACCATCACAGCATAAAGATAACCAGCTGAAGTATCGAATATGAGTAACCCCCAAATTGAATCA
CATGCCGCAACTGATAGGACCCATGGAAGTACACTCTTCATGGCGATATACAAGACACACACAAGCACGA
ACACCCAGTTGCGGAGGAAATTCTCCGTAAATGAAAACCCAATCGGCGAACAATTCATACCCATATATGG
TAAAAGTTTTGAACGCGACTTGAGAGCGGAGAGCATTGCGGCTGATAAGGTTTTAGCGCTAAGCGGGCTT
TATAAAACGGGCTGCGGGACCAGTTTTCATATCACTACCGTTTGAGTTCTTGTGCTGTGTGGATACTCCT
CCCGACACAAAGCCGCTCCATCAGCCAGCAGTCGTCTAATCCAGAGACCCCGGATCGGGGTACCAACATG
GACGCACAAACACGACGACGTGAGCGTCGCGCTGAGAAACAAGCTCAATGGAAAGCTGCAAACGGTGGAT
CTCCTCCACATATGGCTTACCCATACGATGTTCCAGATTACGCTCCTCCAAGCTTGATGGACTATGTCTA
CTGTGGAACGGATCCGATTGGAGCTAGCGAGGATATCCTGTCCGTGTACGATGCCGGCAGTGCCCCCGGC
AATGGTCATTTCAGCCCGTCCTTTAACGGCTTTAATATTGGAACGACGGACCCCGAGTACGTCGAACTGG
TCCCGGTCCTGGCTGATGGAGGTGAACATTTTGGAGTGAGCTCCGTCGCCTTTGATGATTATGAGGAATT
GTTGTGGATGGGAAATCAAGGAGGACATGTGACCAGCTATTATACCAATAGCATGCAAAAATATACCAGC
TTCCAAGTGCATGCTACGGATATCGTCCGTGATATTAGCACGTTGGATAGCGGCGTCTTGGCCCTGACCC
AAACGAGCTTGCGCCACCAAATTCGTCGCGGCTTGCCGAAATTCACGTTTAAGAGCAATAATATGAAAGA
AATGGTCTCCATGTTGCAACTGTCGCCCCACCGCTTGGTGATGGCTGGCTTGCAAGATGAACTGATTGAT
TTTGATTTGCGTACCCTGAAAGAGACGCGTATTGAACACGTCGGCGCTGGAGGCTGTACCGTCTTGCGTA
AAAACTCGCGCTACTTGTTCGCTGGAGATCAATTGGGCACCGTTACCCTGCGTGATTTGAATTCCTTGTC
CGTGCAACATACCATTAAAACCCATACGAATATTCTGAGCGATTTTTCCGTGCAAGGCAACTTGCTGATT
AGTTGTGGCTACAGCGGAAGGCAAAATAACCTGGCCATCGACCGCTTCCTAATGGTCTACGATCTGCGCA
TGCTGCGCCTGATCGCGCCCATTCAAGTGATGATTGATCCGCAGATGTTGAAGTTCCTGCCATCGCTGAC
ATCCCAACTGGCCGTCGTGTCCAGCTACGGCCAGGTTCAGCTGGTGGACACTGTGGAGCTCAGCGAGCCG
CGAGTATCCATGTACCAGATCAACACCAACGGCAGCCAGTGCCTCAGCTTCGACATTAGCTCCTCTTCAC
AGGCCATGGCATTTGGGGACCAGTCGGGCCACATCAACATGATTGCCGCTGTACAAACGCCTCAGCCGCA
GTTCAATTAAGCGGCCGCTCGAGTCTAGAGGGCCCGCGGTTCGAAGGTAAGCCTATCCCTAACCCTCTCC
TCGGTCTCGATTCTACGCGTACCGGTCATCATCACCATCACCATTGAGTTTAAACCCGCTGATCAGCCTC
GACTGTGCCTTCTAAGGCCTGAGCTCGCTGATCAGCCTCGATCGAGGATCCAGACATGATAAGATACATT
GATGAGTTTGGACAAACCACAACTAGAATGCAGTGAAAAAAATGCTTTATTTGTGAAATTTGTGATGCTA
TTGCTTTATTTGTAACCATTATAAGCTGCAATAAACAAGTTAACAACAACAATTGCATTCATTTTATGTT
TCAGGTTCAGGGGGAGGTGTGGGAGGTTTTTTAAAGCAAGTAAAACCTCTACAAATGTGGTATGGCTGAT
TATGATCAGTCGACCGATGCCCTTGAGAGCCTTCAACCCAGTCAGCTCCTTCCGGTGGGCGCGGGGCATG
ACTATCGTCGCCGCACTTATGACTGTCTTCTTTATCATGCAACTCGTAGGACAGGTGCCGGCAGCGCTCT
GGGTCATTTTCGGCGAGGACCGCTTTCGCTGGAGCGCGACGATGATCGGCCTGTCGCTTGCGGTATTCGG
AATCTTGCACGCCCTCGCTCAAGCCTTCGTCACTGGTCCCGCCACCAAACGTTTCGGCGAGAAGCAGGCC
ATTATCGCCGGCATGGCGGCCGACGCGCTGGGCTACGTCTTGCTGGCGTTCGCGACGCGAGGCTGGATGG
CCTTCCCCATTATGATTCTTCTCGCTTCCGGCGGCATCGGGATGCCCGCGTTGCAGGCCATGCTGTCCAG
GCAGGTAGATGACGACCATCAGGGACAGCTTCAAGGATCGCTCGCGGCTCTTACCAGCCAGCAAAAGGCC
AGGAACCGTAAAAAGGCCGCGTTGCTGGCGTTTTTCCATAGGCTCCGCCCCCCTGACGAGCATCACAAAA
ATCGACGCTCAAGTCAGAGGTGGCGAAACCCGACAGGACTATAAAGATACCAGGCGTTTCCCCCTGGAAG
CTCCCTCGTGCGCTCTCCTGTTCCGACCCTGCCGCTTACCGGATACCTGTCCGCCTTTCTCCCTTCGGGA
AGCGTGGCGCTTTCTCAATGCTCACGCTGTAGGTATCTCAGTTCGGTGTAGGTCGTTCGCTCCAAGCTGG
GCTGTGTGCACGAACCCCCCGTTCAGCCCGACCGCTGCGCCTTATCCGGTAACTATCGTCTTGAGTCCAA
CCCGGTAAGACACGACTTATCGCCACTGGCAGCAGCCACTGGTAACAGGATTAGCAGAGCGAGGTATGTA
GGCGGTGCTACAGAGTTCTTGAAGTGGTGGCCTAACTACGGCTACACTAGAAGGACAGTATTTGGTATCT
GCGCTCTGCTGAAGCCAGTTACCTTCGGAAAAAGAGTTGGTAGCTCTTGATCCGGCAAACAAACCACCGC
TGGTAGCGGTGGTTTTTTTGTTTGCAAGCAGCAGATTACGCGCAGAAAAAAAGGATCTCAAGAAGATCCT
TTGATCTTTTCTACGGGGTCTGACGCTCAGTGGAACGAAAACTCACGTTAAGGGATTTTGGTCATGAGAT
TATCAAAAAGGATCTTCACCTAGATCCTTTTAAATTAAAAATGAAGTTTTAAATCAATCTAAAGTATATA
TGAGTAAACTTGGTCTGACAGTTACCAATGCTTAATCAGTGAGGCACCTATCTCAGCGATCTGTCTATTT
CGTTCATCCATAGTTGCCTGACTCCCCGTCGTGTAGATAACTACGATACGGGAGGGCTTACCATCTGGCC
CCAGTGCTGCAATGATACCGCGAGACCCACGCTCACCGGCTCCAGATTTATCAGCAATAAACCAGCCAGC
CGGAAGGGCCGAGCGCAGAAGTGGTCCTGCAACTTTATCCGCCTCCATCCAGTCTATTAATTGTTGCCGG
GAAGCTAGAGTAAGTAGTTCGCCAGTTAATAGTTTGCGCAACGTTGTTGCCATTGCTGCAGGCATCGTGG
TGTCACGCTCGTCGTTTGGTATGGCTTCATTCAGCTCCGGTTCCCAACGATCAAGGCGAGTTACATGATC
CCCCATGTTGTGCAAAAAAGCGGTTAGCTCCTTCGGTCCTCCGATCGTTGTCAGAAGTAAGTTGGCCGCA
GTGTTATCACTCATGGTTATGGCAGCACTGCATAATTCTCTTACTGTCATGCCATCCGTAAGATGCTTTT
CTGTGACTGGTGAGTACTCAACCAAGTCATTCTGAGAATAGTGTATGCGGCGACCGAGTTGCTCTTGCCC
GGCGTCAACACGGGATAATACCGCGCCACATAGCAGAACTTTAAAAGTGCTCATCATTGGAAAACGTTCT
TCGGGGCGAAAACTCTCAAGGATCTTACCGCTGTTGAGATCCAGTTCGATGTAACCCACTCGTGCACCCA
ACTGATCTTCAGCATCTTTTACTTTCACCAGCGTTTCTGGGTGAGCAAAAACAGGAAGGCAAAATGCCGC
AAAAAAGGGAATAAGGGCGACACGGAAATGTTGAATACTCATACTCTTCCTTTTTCAATATTATTGAAGC
ATTTATCAGGGTTATTGTCTCATGAGCGGATACATATTTGAATGTATTTAGAAAAATAAACAAATAGGGG
TTCCGCGCACATTTCCCCGAAAAGTGCCACCTGACGTCTAAGAAACCATTATTATCATGACATTAACCTA
TAAAAATAGGCGTATCACGAGGCCCTTTCGT
